Addgene plasmid #87326: pHA-N1-GalT
Purpose: To express GalT-HA in mammalian cells, GalT encodes the 1-81 amino acids from β1,4-galactosyltransferase
Depositing lab: Lei Lu. Depositing organization: Nanyang Technological University (NTU). Publication: A novel imaging method for quantitative Golgi localization reveals differential intra-Golgi trafficking of secretory cargos. Tie HC, Mahajan D, Chen B, Cheng L, VanDongen AM, Lu L. Mol Biol Cell. 2016 Jan 13. pii: mbc.E15-09-0664. 10.1091/mbc.E15-09-0664 PubMed 26764092.
Backbone
  Vector backbone: pHA-N1
  Backbone manufacturer: Clontech
  Backbone size w/o insert (bp): 4030
  Total vector size (bp): 4273
  Modifications to backbone: mCherry is replaced with HA, which is generated by annealed oligos flanking with BamHI and NotI.
  Vector type: Mammalian Expression
  Selectable markers: Neomycin (select with G418)
Growth in bacteria
  Bacterial resistance: Kanamycin, 50 μg/mL
  Growth temperature: 37°C
  Growth strain: DH5alpha
  Copy number: High Copy
Gene/Insert
  Gene/Insert name: 1-81 amino acids from β1,4-galactosyltransferase
  Species: H. sapiens (human)
  Insert size (bp): 243
  GenBank ID: NM_001497.3
  Entrez Gene: B4GALT1 (a.k.a. B4GAL-T1, CDG2D, CLDLFIB, GGTB2, GT1, GTB, beta4Gal-T1)
  Promoter: CMV-F
  Tag / fusion protein: HA (C terminal on backbone)
  Cloning method: Restriction Enzyme; 5′ cloning site NheI (not destroyed); 3′ cloning site BamHI (not destroyed)
  Sequencing primers: 5′ CMV-F
Terms and licenses: Academic/Nonprofit Terms; Industry Terms: Not Available to Industry
How to cite: pHA-N1-GalT was a gift from Lei Lu (Addgene plasmid # 87326 ; http://n2t.net/addgene:87326 ; RRID:Addgene_87326)
