[The description below was written by a language model from this plasmid's Addgene catalogue record and pLannotate feature annotations shown in this document.]
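Description:
pHA-N1-GalT is a mammalian expression plasmid built on pHA-N1, a Clontech N1-type backbone in which the mCherry coding region was replaced by an HA epitope made from annealed oligonucleotides inserted between BamHI and NotI. It is maintained in E. coli as a high-copy plasmid through a ColE1/pUC-type origin and also carries an f1 phage origin. A single Tn5 aminoglycoside phosphotransferase gene (NeoR/KanR) serves both hosts: the bacterial bla promoter drives it for kanamycin selection, and the adjacent SV40 enhancer/early promoter, together with an HSV TK polyadenylation signal, drives it in mammalian cells for G418 selection of stable transfectants. The short ble, bGH poly(A) and large T antigen fragments in the annotation appear to be partial matches within backbone sequence rather than functional elements.

The payload is the first 81 amino acids of human β1,4-galactosyltransferase 1 (B4GALT1), a 243 bp fragment cloned between NheI and BamHI downstream of the CMV immediate-early enhancer and promoter. It is joined in frame to the backbone-encoded C-terminal HA tag; the annotated HA hit is 27 nt long, consistent with a single epitope rather than a triple repeat. An SV40 poly(A) signal terminates the transcript. The N-terminal portion of this type II membrane enzyme is commonly used as a Golgi-targeting module, so the GalT-HA product can serve as an antibody-detectable Golgi marker. That fits the associated publication, which concerns quantitative imaging of Golgi localization and intra-Golgi trafficking of secretory cargos. The sequenced record is 4,233 nt, slightly shorter than the catalogued total of 4,273 bp.
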