Features (pLannotate 1.2.2; 14 found; start..end, strand, type, name):
     55..159     +  promoter       AmpR promoter: bla
    161..518     +  promoter       SV40 promoter: SV40 enhancer and early promoter
    553..1347    +  CDS            NeoR/KanR: aminoglycoside phosphotransferase from Tn5; aph(3')-II (or nptII); confers resistance to neomycin, kanamycin, and G418 (Geneticin®)
   1368..1520    +  CDS            ble (fragment): BLE_KLEPN - Experimental evidence at protein level: Swiss-Prot protein existence level 1. Binding protein with a strong affinity to the bleomycin family of antibiotics. Binds to CL990; an antimitotic-antibiotic compound. From Klebsiella pneumoniae.
   1579..1626    +  polyA_signal   HSV TK poly(A) signal: herpes simplex virus thymidine kinase polyadenylation signal (Cole and Stacy, 1985)
   1717..1733    -  polyA_signal   bGH poly(A) signal (fragment): bovine growth hormone polyadenylation signal
   1955..2543    +  rep_origin     ori: high-copy-number ColE1/pMB1/pBR322/pUC origin of replication
   2718..3021    +  enhancer       CMV enhancer: human cytomegalovirus immediate early enhancer
   3022..3225    +  promoter       CMV promoter: human cytomegalovirus (CMV) immediate early promoter
   3254..3511    +  CDS            B4GALT1 (fragment): B4GT1_HUMAN - Also known as GGTB2. Experimental evidence at protein level: Swiss-Prot protein existence level 1. [Processed beta-1,4-galactosyltransferase 1]: The cell surface form functions as a recognition molecule during a variety of cell to cell and cell to matrix interactions, as those occurring during development and egg fertilization, by binding to specific oligosaccharide ligands on opposing cells or in the extracellular matrix. From Homo sapiens (Human).
   3530..3556    +  CDS            3xHA (fragment): three tandem HA epitope tags
   3572..3655    +  CDS            large T antigen (fragment): large T antigen from SV40 (simian virus 40)
   3678..3799    +  polyA_signal   SV40 poly(A) signal: SV40 polyadenylation signal
   3833..28      -  rep_origin     f1 ori (across the origin) (sequence partly withheld): f1 bacteriophage origin of replication; arrow indicates direction of (+) strand synthesis
>Addgene plasmid #87326 | pHA-N1-GalT | addgene full sequence | sequence record 177295 | Addgene NGS Result
GCGCTTAATGCGCCGCTACAGGGCGCGTCAGGTGGCACTTTTCGGGGAAATGTGCGCGGAACCCCTATTT
GTTTATTTTTCTAAATACATTCAAATATGTATCCGCTCATGAGACAATAACCCTGATAAATGCTTCAATA
ATATTGAAAAAGGAAGAGTCCTGAGGCGGAAAGAACCAGCTGTGGAATGTGTGTCAGTTAGGGTGTGGAA
AGTCCCCAGGCTCCCCAGCAGGCAGAAGTATGCAAAGCATGCATCTCAATTAGTCAGCAACCAGGTGTGG
AAAGTCCCCAGGCTCCCCAGCAGGCAGAAGTATGCAAAGCATGCATCTCAATTAGTCAGCAACCATAGTC
CCGCCCCTAACTCCGCCCATCCCGCCCCTAACTCCGCCCAGTTCCGCCCATTCTCCGCCCCATGGCTGAC
TAATTTTTTTTATTTATGCAGAGGCCGAGGCCGCCTCGGCCTCTGAGCTATTCCAGAAGTAGTGAGGAGG
CTTTTTTGGAGGCCTAGGCTTTTGCAAAGATCGATCAAGAGACAGGATGAGGATCGTTTCGCATGATTGA
ACAAGATGGATTGCACGCAGGTTCTCCGGCCGCTTGGGTGGAGAGGCTATTCGGCTATGACTGGGCACAA
CAGACAATCGGCTGCTCTGATGCCGCCGTGTTCCGGCTGTCAGCGCAGGGGCGCCCGGTTCTTTTTGTCA
AGACCGACCTGTCCGGTGCCCTGAATGAACTGCAAGACGAGGCAGCGCGGCTATCGTGGCTGGCCACGAC
GGGCGTTCCTTGCGCAGCTGTGCTCGACGTTGTCACTGAAGCGGGAAGGGACTGGCTGCTATTGGGCGAA
GTGCCGGGGCAGGATCTCCTGTCATCTCACCTTGCTCCTGCCGAGAAAGTATCCATCATGGCTGATGCAA
TGCGGCGGCTGCATACGCTTGATCCGGCTACCTGCCCATTCGACCACCAAGCGAAACATCGCATCGAGCG
AGCACGTACTCGGATGGAAGCCGGTCTTGTCGATCAGGATGATCTGGACGAAGAGCATCAGGGGCTCGCG
CCAGCCGAACTGTTCGCCAGGCTCAAGGCGAGCATGCCCGACGGCGAGGATCTCGTCGTGACCCATGGCG
ATGCCTGCTTGCCGAATATCATGGTGGAAAATGGCCGCTTTTCTGGATTCATCGACTGTGGCCGGCTGGG
TGTGGCGGACCGCTATCAGGACATAGCGTTGGCTACCCGTGATATTGCTGAAGAGCTTGGCGGCGAATGG
GCTGACCGCTTCCTCGTGCTTTACGGTATCGCCGCTCCCGATTCGCAGCGCATCGCCTTCTATCGCCTTC
TTGACGAGTTCTTCTGAGCGGGACTCTGGGGTTCGAAATGACCGACCAAGCGACGCCCAACCTGCCATCA
CGAGATTTCGATTCCACCGCCGCCTTCTATGAAAGGTTGGGCTTCGGAATCGTTTTCCGGGACGCCGGCT
GGATGATCCTCCAGCGCGGGGATCTCATGCTGGAGTTCTTCGCCCACCCTAGGGGGAGGCTAACTGAAAC
ACGGAAGGAGACAATACCGGAAGGAACCCGCGCTATGACGGCAATAAAAAGACAGAATAAAACGCACGGT
GTTGGGTCGTTTGTTCATAAACGCGGGGTTCGGTCCCAGGGCTGGCACTCTGTCGATACCCCACCGAGAC
CCCATTGGGGCCAATACGCCCGCGTTTCTTCCTTTTCCCCACCCCACCCCCCAAGTTCGGGTGAAGGCCC
AGGGCTCGCAGCCAACGTCGGGGCGGCAGGCCCTGCCATAGCCTCAGGTTACTCATATATACTTTAGATT
GATTTAAAACTTCATTTTTAATTTAAAAGGATCTAGGTGAAGATCCTTTTTGATAATCTCATGACCAAAA
TCCCTTAACGTGAGTTTTCGTTCCACTGAGCGTCAGACCCCGTAGAAAAGATCAAAGGATCTTCTTGAGA
TCCTTTTTTTCTGCGCGTAATCTGCTGCTTGCAAACAAAAAAACCACCGCTACCAGCGGTGGTTTGTTTG
CCGGATCAAGAGCTACCAACTCTTTTTCCGAAGGTAACTGGCTTCAGCAGAGCGCAGATACCAAATACTG
TTCTTCTAGTGTAGCCGTAGTTAGGCCACCACTTCAAGAACTCTGTAGCACCGCCTACATACCTCGCTCT
GCTAATCCTGTTACCAGTGGCTGCTGCCAGTGGCGATAAGTCGTGTCTTACCGGGTTGGACTCAAGACGA
TAGTTACCGGATAAGGCGCAGCGGTCGGGCTGAACGGGGGGTTCGTGCACACAGCCCAGCTTGGAGCGAA
CGACCTACACCGAACTGAGATACCTACAGCGTGAGCTATGAGAAAGCGCCACGCTTCCCGAAGGGAGAAA
GGCGGACAGGTATCCGGTAAGCGGCAGGGTCGGAACAGGAGAGCGCACGAGGGAGCTTCCAGGGGGAAAC
GCCTGGTATCTTTATAGTCCTGTCGGGTTTCGCCACCTCTGACTTGAGCGTCGATTTTTGTGATGCTCGT
CAGGGGGGCGGAGCCTATGGAAAAACGCCAGCAACGCGGCCTTTTTACGGTTCCTGGCCTTTTGCTGGCC
TTTTGCTCACATGTTCTTTCCTGCGTTATCCCCTGATTCTGTGGATAACCGTATTACCGCCATGCATTAG
TTATTAATAGTAATCAATTACGGGGTCATTAGTTCATAGCCCATATATGGAGTTCCGCGTTACATAACTT
ACGGTAAATGGCCCGCCTGGCTGACCGCCCAACGACCCCCGCCCATTGACGTCAATAATGACGTATGTTC
CCATAGTAACGCCAATAGGGACTTTCCATTGACGTCAATGGGTGGAGTATTTACGGTAAACTGCCCACTT
GGCAGTACATCAAGTGTATCATATGCCAAGTACGCCCCCTATTGACGTCAATGACGGTAAATGGCCCGCC
TGGCATTATGCCCAGTACATGACCTTATGGGACTTTCCTACTTGGCAGTACATCTACGTATTAGTCATCG
CTATTACCATGGTGATGCGGTTTTGGCAGTACATCAATGGGCGTGGATAGCGGTTTGACTCACGGGGATT
TCCAAGTCTCCACCCCATTGACGTCAATGGGAGTTTGTTTTGGCACCAAAATCAACGGGACTTTCCAAAA
TGTCGTAACAACTCCGCCCCATTGACGCAAATGGGCGGTAGGCGTGTACGGTGGGAGGTCTATATAAGCA
GAGCTGGTTTAGTGAACCGTCAGATCCGCTAGCATGAGGCTTCGGGAGCCGCTCCTGAGCGGCAGCGCCG
CGATGCCAGGCGCGTCCCTACAGCGGGCCTGCCGCCTGCTCGTGGCCGTCTGCGCTCTGCACCTTGGCGT
CACCCTCGTTTACTACCTGGCTGGCCGCGACCTGAGCCGCCTGCCCCAACTGGTCGGAGTCTCCACACCG
CTGCAGGGCGGCTCGAACAGTGCCGCCGCCATCGGGCAGTCCTCCGGGGAGCTCCGGACCGGAGGGGCCA
AGGATCCACCGGTCGGATCCGCCACCATGTACCCATACGATGTTCCAGATTACGCTGCGGCCGCGACTCT
AGATCATAATCAGCCATACCACATTTGTAGAGGTTTTACTTGCTTTAAAAAACCTCCCACACCTCCCCCT
GAACCTGAAACATAAAATGAATGCAATTGTTGTTGTTAACTTGTTTATTGCAGCTTATAATGGTTACAAA
TAAAGCAATAGCATCACAAATTTCACAAATAAAGCATTTTTTTCACTGCATTCTAGTTGTGGTTTGTCCA
AACTCATCAATGTATCTTAAGGCGTAAATTGTAAGCGTTAATATTTTGTTAAAATTCGCGTTAAATTTTT
GTTAAATCAGCTCATTTTTTAACCAATAGGCCGAAATCGGCAAAATCCCTTATAAATCAAAAGAATAGAC
CGAGATAGGGT
[37 nt withheld, positions 3932-3968]
AAAGAACGTGGACTCCAACGTCAAAGG
[49 nt withheld, positions 3996-4044]
T
[91 nt withheld, positions 4046-4136]
G
[96 nt withheld, positions 4138-4233]
